>Addgene plasmid #119208 | cycLuc_PPVs | addgene full sequence | sequence record 244622 | Addgene NGS Result
GACGGATCGGGAGATCTCCCGATCCCCTATGGTGCACTCTCAGTACAATCTGCTCTGATGCCGCATAGTT
AAGCCAGTATCTGCTCCCTGCTTGTGTGTTGGAGGTCGCTGAGTAGTGCGCGAGCAAAATTTAAGCTACA
ACAAGGCAAGGCTTGACCGACAATTGCATGAAGAATCTGCTTAGGGTTAGGCGTTTTGCGCTGCTTCGCG
ATGTACGGGCCAGATATACGCGTTGACATTGATTATTGACTAGTTATTAATAGTAATCAATTACGGGGTC
ATTAGTTCATAGCCCATATATGGAGTTCCGCGTTACATAACTTACGGTAAATGGCCCGCCTGGCTGACCG
CCCAACGACCCCCGCCCATTGACGTCAATAATGACGTATGTTCCCATAGTAACGCCAATAGGGACTTTCC
ATTGACGTCAATGGGTGGAGTATTTACGGTAAACTGCCCACTTGGCAGTACATCAAGTGTATCATATGCC
AAGTACGCCCCCTATTGACGTCAATGACGGTAAATGGCCCGCCTGGCATTATGCCCAGTACATGACCTTA
TGGGACTTTCCTACTTGGCAGTACATCTACGTATTAGTCATCGCTATTACCATGGTGATGCGGTTTTGGC
AGTACATCAATGGGCGTGGATAGCGGTTTGACTCACGGGGATTTCCAAGTCTCCACCCCATTGACGTCAA
TGGGAGTTTGTTTTGGCACCAAAATCAACGGGACTTTCCAAAATGTCGTAACAACTCCGCCCCATTGACG
CAAATGGGCGGTAGGCGTGTACGGTGGGAGGTCTATATAAGCAGAGCTCTCTGGCTAACTAGAGAACCCA
CTGCTTACTGGCTTATCGAAATTAATACGACTCACTATAGGGAGACCCAAGCTTGGTACCGAGCTCGCTA
GCGCCACCATGCACCACCACCACCACCACATGATCAAAATAGCCACACGTAAATATTTAGGCAAACAAAA
TGTCTATGACATTGGAGTTGAGCGCGACCATAATTTTGCACTCAAAAATGGCTTCATAGCTTCTAATTGT
TTCAATGATACTTATAGATATATTGACACCGCTATCCTCAGCGTGGTGCCATTTCACCACGGCTTCGGCA
TGTTCACCACGCTGGGCTACTTGATCTGCGGCTTTCGGGTCGTGCTCATGTACCGCTTCGAGGAGGAGCT
ATTCTTGCGCAGCTTGCAAGACTATAAGATTCAATCTGCCCTGCTGGTGCCCACACTATTTAGCTTCTTC
GCTAAGAGCACTCTCATCGACAAGTACGACCTAAGCAACTTGCACGAGATCGCCAGCGGCGGGGCGCCGC
TCAGCAAGGAGGTAGGTGAGGCCGTGGCCAAACGCTTCCACCTACCAGGCATCCGCCAGGGCTACGGCCT
GACAGAAACAACCAGCGCCATTCTGATCACCCCCGAAGGGGACGACAAGCCTGGCGCAGTAGGCAAGGTG
GTGCCCTTCTTCGAGGCTAAGGTGGTGGACTTGGACACCGGTAAGACACTGGGTGTGAACCAGCGCGGCG
AGCTGTGCGTCCGTGGCCCCATGATCATGAGCGGCTACGTTAACAACCCCGAGGCTACAAACGCTCTCAT
CGACAAGGACGGCTGGCTGCACAGCGGCGACATCGCCTACTGGGACGAGGACGAGCACTTCTTCATCGTG
GACCGGCTGAAGAGCCTGATCAAATACAAGGGCTACCAGGTAGCCCCAGCCGAACTGGAGAGCATCCTGC
TGCAACACCCCAACATCTTCGACGCCGGGGTCGCCGGCCTGCCCGACGACGATGCCGGCGAGCTGCCCGC
CGCAGTCGTCGTGCTGGAACACGGTAAAACCATGACCGAGAAGGAGATCGTGGACTATGTGGCCAGCCAG
GTTACAACCGCCAAGAAGCTGCGCGGTGGTGTTGTGTTCGTGGACGAGGTGCCTAAAGGACTGACCGGCA
AGTTGGACGCCCGCAAGATCCGCGAGATTCTCATTAAGGCCAAGAAGGGATCCAACGTGGTGGTGCACCA
GGCCGGCGGTGCCAAAAACATTAAGAAGGGCCCAGCGCCATTCTACCCACTCGAAGACGGGACCGCCGGC
GAGCAGCTGCACAAAGCCATGAAGCGCTACGCCCTGGTGCCCGGCACCATCGCCTTTACCGACGCACATA
TCGAGGTGGACATTACCTACGCCGAGTACTTCGAGATGAGCGTTCGGCTGGCAGAAGCTATGAAGCGCTA
TGGGCTGAATACAAACCATCGGATCGTGGTGTGCAGCGAGAATAGCTTGCAGTTCTTCATGCCCGTGTTG
GGTGCCCTGTTCATCGGTGTGGCTGTGGCCCCAGCTAACGACATCTACAACGAGCGCGAGCTGCTGAACA
GCATGGGCATCAGCCAGCCCACCGTCGTATTCGTGAGCAAGAAAGGGCTGCAAAAGATCCTCAACGTGCA
AAAGAAGCTACCGATCATACAAAAGATCATCATCATGGATAGCAAGACCGACTACCAGGGCTTCCAAAGC
ATGTACACCTTCGTGACTTCCCATTTGCCACCCGGCTTCAACGAGTACGACTTCGTGCCCGAGAGCTTCG
ACCGGGACAAAACCATCGCCCTGATCATGAACAGTAGTGGCAGTACCGGATTGCCCAAGGGCGTAGCCCT
ACCGCACCGCACCGCTTGTGTCCGATTCAGTCATGCCCGCGACCCCATCTTCGGCAACCAGATCATCCCC
GCCGAGTACTGTTTAAGCTATGAAACGGAAATATTGACAGTAGAATATGGATTATTACCGATTGGTAAAA
TTGTAGAAAAGCGCATCGAATGTACTGTTTATAGCGTTGATAATAATGGAAATATTTATACACAACCTGT
AGCACAATGGCACGATCGCGGAGAACAAGAGGTGTTTGAGTATTGTTTGGAAGATGGTTCATTGATTCGG
GCAACAAAAGACCATAAGTTTATGACTGTTGATGGTCAAATGTTGCCAATTGATGAAATATTTGAACGTG
AATTGGATTTGATGCGGGTTGATAATTTGCCGAACGGCGGCAAGATCGCCGTCAATTCTGCTTGCAAGAA
CTGGTTCAGTAGCTTAAGCCACTTTGTGATCCACCTTAACAGCCACGGCTTCCCTCCCGAGGTGGAGGAG
CAGGCCGCCGGCACCCTGCCCATGAGCTGCGCCCAGGAGAGCGGCATGGATAGACACCCTGCTGCTTGCG
CCAGCGCCAGGATCAACGTCTAACTGCAGTCTAGAGGGCCCTATTCTATAGTGTCACCTAAATGCTAGAG
CTCGCTGATCAGCCTCGACTGTGCCTTCTAGTTGCCAGCCATCTGTTGTTTGCCCCTCCCCCGTGCCTTC
CTTGACCCTGGAAGGTGCCACTCCCACTGTCCTTTCCTAATAAAATGAGGAAATTGCATCGCATTGTCTG
AGTAGGTGTCATTCTATTCTGGGGGGTGGGGTGGGGCAGGACAGCAAGGGGGAGGATTGGGAAGACAATA
GCAGGCATGCTGGGGATGCGGTGGGCTCTATGGCTTCTGAGGCGGAAAGAACCAGCTGGGGCTCTAGGGG
GTATCCCC
[124 nt withheld, positions 3579-3702]
C
[91 nt withheld, positions 3704-3794]
A
[49 nt withheld, positions 3796-3844]
CCTTTGACGTTGGAGTCCACGTTCTTT
[37 nt withheld, positions 3872-3908]
ACCCTATCTCGGTCTATTCTTTTGATTTATAAGGGATTTTGCCGATTTCGGCCTATTGGTTAAAAAATGA
GCTGATTTAACAAAAATTTAACGCGAATTAATTCTGTGGAATGTGTGTCAGTTAGGGTGTGGAAAGTCCC
CAGGCTCCCCAGCAGGCAGAAGTATGCAAAGCATGCATCTCAATTAGTCAGCAACCAGGTGTGGAAAGTC
CCCAGGCTCCCCAGCAGGCAGAAGTATGCAAAGCATGCATCTCAATTAGTCAGCAACCATAGTCCCGCCC
CTAACTCCGCCCATCCCGCCCCTAACTCCGCCCAGTTCCGCCCATTCTCCGCCCCATGGCTGACTAATTT
TTTTTATTTATGCAGAGGCCGAGGCCGCCTCTGCCTCTGAGCTATTCCAGAAGTAGTGAGGAGGCTTTTT
TGGAGGCCTAGGCTTTTGCAAAAAGCTCCCGGGAGCTTGTATATCCATTTTCGGATCTGATCAAGAGACA
GGATGAGGATCGTTTCGCATGATTGAACAAGATGGATTGCACGCAGGTTCTCCGGCCGCTTGGGTGGAGA
GGCTATTCGGCTATGACTGGGCACAACAGACAATCGGCTGCTCTGATGCCGCCGTGTTCCGGCTGTCAGC
GCAGGGGCGCCCGGTTCTTTTTGTCAAGACCGACCTGTCCGGTGCCCTGAATGAACTGCAGGACGAGGCA
GCGCGGCTATCGTGGCTGGCCACGACGGGCGTTCCTTGCGCAGCTGTGCTCGACGTTGTCACTGAAGCGG
GAAGGGACTGGCTGCTATTGGGCGAAGTGCCGGGGCAGGATCTCCTGTCATCTCACCTTGCTCCTGCCGA
GAAAGTATCCATCATGGCTGATGCAATGCGGCGGCTGCATACGCTTGATCCGGCTACCTGCCCATTCGAC
CACCAAGCGAAACATCGCATCGAGCGAGCACGTACTCGGATGGAAGCCGGTCTTGTCGATCAGGATGATC
TGGACGAAGAGCATCAGGGGCTCGCGCCAGCCGAACTGTTCGCTAGGCTCAAGGCGCGCATGCCCGACGG
CGAGGATCTCGTCGTGACCCATGGCGATGCCTGCTTGCCGAATATCATGGTGGAAAATGGCCGCTTTTCT
GGATTCATCGACTGTGGCCGGCTGGGTGTGGCGGACCGCTATCAGGACATAGCGTTGGCTACCCGTGATA
TTGCTGAAGAGCTTGGCGGCGAATGGGCTGACCGCTTCCTCGTGCTTTACGGTATCGCCGCTCCCGATTC
GCAGCGCATCGCCTTCTATCGCCTTCTTGACGAGTTCTTCTGAGCGGGACTCTGGGGTTCGAAATGACCG
ACCAAGCGACGCCCAACCTGCCATCACGAGATTTCGATTCCACCGCCGCCTTCTATGAAAGGTTGGGCTT
CGGAATCGTTTTCCGGGACGCCGGCTGGATGATCCTCCAGCGCGGGGATCTCATGCTGGAGTTCTTCGCC
CACCCCAACTTGTTTATTGCAGCTTATAATGGTTACAAATAAAGCAATAGCATCACAAATTTCACAAATA
AAGCATTTTTTTCACTGCATTCTAGTTGTGGTTTGTCCAAACTCATCAATGTATCTTATCATGTCTGTAT
ACCGTCGACCTCTAGCTAGAGCTTGGCGTAATCATGGTCATAGCTGTTTCCTGTGTGAAATTGTTATCCG
CTCACAATTCCACACAACATACGAGCCGGAAGCATAAAGTGTAAAGCCTGGGGTGCCTAATGAGTGAGCT
AACTCACATTAATTGCGTTGCGCTCACTGCCCGCTTTCCAGTCGGGAAACCTGTCGTGCCAGCTGCATTA
ATGAATCGGCCAACGCGCGGGGAGAGGCGGTTTGCGTATTGGGCGCTCTTCCGCTTCCTCGCTCACTGAC
TCGCTGCGCTCGGTCGTTCGGCTGCGGCGAGCGGTATCAGCTCACTCAAAGGCGGTAATACGGTTATCCA
CAGAATCAGGGGATAACGCAGGAAAGAACATGTGAGCAAAAGGCCAGCAAAAGGCCAGGAACCGTAAAAA
GGCCGCGTTGCTGGCGTTTTTCCATAGGCTCCGCCCCCCTGACGAGCATCACAAAAATCGACGCTCAAGT
CAGAGGTGGCGAAACCCGACAGGACTATAAAGATACCAGGCGTTTCCCCCTGGAAGCTCCCTCGTGCGCT
CTCCTGTTCCGACCCTGCCGCTTACCGGATACCTGTCCGCCTTTCTCCCTTCGGGAAGCGTGGCGCTTTC
TCATAGCTCACGCTGTAGGTATCTCAGTTCGGTGTAGGTCGTTCGCTCCAAGCTGGGCTGTGTGCACGAA
CCCCCCGTTCAGCCCGACCGCTGCGCCTTATCCGGTAACTATCGTCTTGAGTCCAACCCGGTAAGACACG
ACTTATCGCCACTGGCAGCAGCCACTGGTAACAGGATTAGCAGAGCGAGGTATGTAGGCGGTGCTACAGA
GTTCTTGAAGTGGTGGCCTAACTACGGCTACACTAGAAGAACAGTATTTGGTATCTGCGCTCTGCTGAAG
CCAGTTACCTTCGGAAAAAGAGTTGGTAGCTCTTGATCCGGCAAACAAACCACCGCTGGTAGCGGTGGTT
TTTTTGTTTGCAAGCAGCAGATTACGCGCAGAAAAAAAGGATCTCAAGAAGATCCTTTGATCTTTTCTAC
GGGGTCTGACGCTCAGTGGAACGAAAACTCACGTTAAGGGATTTTGGTCATGAGATTATCAAAAAGGATC
TTCACCTAGATCCTTTTAAATTAAAAATGAAGTTTTAAATCAATCTAAAGTATATATGAGTAAACTTGGT
CTGACAGTTACCAATGCTTAATCAGTGAGGCACCTATCTCAGCGATCTGTCTATTTCGTTCATCCATAGT
TGCCTGACTCCCCGTCGTGTAGATAACTACGATACGGGAGGGCTTACCATCTGGCCCCAGTGCTGCAATG
ATACCGCGAGACCCACGCTCACCGGCTCCAGATTTATCAGCAATAAACCAGCCAGCCGGAAGGGCCGAGC
GCAGAAGTGGTCCTGCAACTTTATCCGCCTCCATCCAGTCTATTAATTGTTGCCGGGAAGCTAGAGTAAG
TAGTTCGCCAGTTAATAGTTTGCGCAACGTTGTTGCCATTGCTACAGGCATCGTGGTGTCACGCTCGTCG
TTTGGTATGGCTTCATTCAGCTCCGGTTCCCAACGATCAAGGCGAGTTACATGATCCCCCATGTTGTGCA
AAAAAGCGGTTAGCTCCTTCGGTCCTCCGATCGTTGTCAGAAGTAAGTTGGCCGCAGTGTTATCACTCAT
GGTTATGGCAGCACTGCATAATTCTCTTACTGTCATGCCATCCGTAAGATGCTTTTCTGTGACTGGTGAG
TACTCAACCAAGTCATTCTGAGAATAGTGTATGCGGCGACCGAGTTGCTCTTGCCCGGCGTCAATACGGG
ATAATACCGCGCCACATAGCAGAACTTTAAAAGTGCTCATCATTGGAAAACGTTCTTCGGGGCGAAAACT
CTCAAGGATCTTACCGCTGTTGAGATCCAGTTCGATGTAACCCACTCGTGCACCCAACTGATCTTCAGCA
TCTTTTACTTTCACCAGCGTTTCTGGGTGAGCAAAAACAGGAAGGCAAAATGCCGCAAAAAAGGGAATAA
GGGCGACACGGAAATGTTGAATACTCATACTCTTCCTTTTTCAATATTATTGAAGCATTTATCAGGGTTA
TTGTCTCATGAGCGGATACATATTTGAATGTATTTAGAAAAATAAACAAATAGGGGTTCCGCGCACATTT
CCCCGAAAAGTGCCACCTGACGTC
Features (pLannotate 1.2.2; 26 found; start..end, strand, type, name):
     28..80      -  misc_feature   bom (fragment): basis of mobility region from pBR322
    235..614     +  enhancer       CMV enhancer: human cytomegalovirus immediate early enhancer
    615..818     +  promoter       CMV promoter: human cytomegalovirus (CMV) immediate early promoter
    814..847     +  LTR            5' LTR (truncated) (fragment): truncated 5' long terminal repeat (LTR) from HIV-1
    863..881     +  promoter       T7 promoter: promoter for bacteriophage T7 RNA polymerase
    922..939     +  CDS            9xHis (fragment): 9xHis affinity tag
   1075..2009    +  CDS            luciferase (fragment): firefly luciferase synthetic luc2 version of the luciferase gene
   2040..2731    +  CDS            luciferase (fragment): firefly luciferase synthetic luc2 version of the luciferase gene
   2707..3039    +  CDS            dnaE-N (fragment): DPO3A_SYNY3 - Experimental evidence at protein level: Swiss-Prot protein existence level 1. DNA polymerase III is a complex, multichain enzyme responsible for most of the replicative synthesis in bacteria. This DNA polymerase also exhibits 3' to 5' exonuclease activity. The alpha chain is the DNA polymerase (By similarity). From Synechocystis sp. (strain PCC 6803 / Kazusa).
   3070..3117    +  CDS            hCL1: non-ORF yeast peptide conferring ubiquitin-dependent degradation human codon-optimized
   3124..3240    +  CDS            hPEST: PEST degradation sequence from mouse ornithine decarboxylase human codon-optimized
   3265..3283    -  promoter       SP6 promoter: promoter for bacteriophage SP6 RNA polymerase
   3309..3533    +  polyA_signal   bGH poly(A) signal: bovine growth hormone polyadenylation signal
   3537..3558    +  promoter       SV40 promoter (fragment): SV40 enhancer and early promoter
   3579..4007    +  rep_origin     f1 ori (sequence partly withheld): f1 bacteriophage origin of replication; arrow indicates direction of (+) strand synthesis
   4021..4350    +  promoter       SV40 promoter: SV40 enhancer and early promoter
   4417..5208    +  CDS            neo: KKA2_KLEPN - Also known as kan, nptII. Experimental evidence at protein level: Swiss-Prot protein existence level 1. Resistance to kanamycin, neomycin, paromomycin, ribostamycin, butirosin and gentamicin B. From Klebsiella pneumoniae.
   5232..5390    +  CDS            ble (fragment): BLE_KLEPN - Experimental evidence at protein level: Swiss-Prot protein existence level 1. Binding protein with a strong affinity to the bleomycin family of antibiotics. Binds to CL990; an antimitotic-antibiotic compound. From Klebsiella pneumoniae.
   5385..5506    +  polyA_signal   SV40 poly(A) signal: SV40 polyadenylation signal
   5579..5595    -  protein_bind   lac operator: The lac repressor binds to the lac operator to inhibit transcription in E. coli. This inhibition can be relieved by adding lactose or isopropyl-β-D-thiogalactopyranoside (IPTG). lac repressor encoded by lacI
   5603..5633    -  promoter       lac promoter: promoter for the E. coli lac operon
   5648..5669    -  protein_bind   CAP binding site: CAP binding activates transcription in the presence of cAMP. E. coli catabolite activator protein
   5682..5774    -  CDS            lacI (fragment): lac repressor; lacI; The lac repressor binds to the lac operator to inhibit transcription in E. coli. This inhibition can be relieved by adding lactose or isopropyl-β-D-thiogalactopyranoside (IPTG).
   5957..6545    -  rep_origin     ori: high-copy-number ColE1/pMB1/pBR322/pUC origin of replication
   6716..7576    -  CDS            AmpR: β-lactamase; bla; confers resistance to ampicillin, carbenicillin, and related antibiotics
   7577..7681    -  promoter       AmpR promoter: bla
