[The description below was written by a language model from this plasmid's Addgene catalogue record and pLannotate feature annotations shown in this document.]
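Description:
cycLuc_PPVs is a mammalian expression plasmid built on the pcDNA3 backbone that encodes a luciferase-based reporter of proteolytic activity. It is propagated in E. coli as a high-copy plasmid through its ColE1/pUC-type origin and selected with ampicillin via the β-lactamase gene. An f1 origin is also present. The backbone carries an SV40 promoter-driven neomycin phosphotransferase cassette with an SV40 polyadenylation signal, which could support G418 selection in mammalian cells. The catalogue lists a total size of 7,783 bp, whereas the annotated sequencing record is 7,712 nt, a small discrepancy the record does not explain.

The reporter is transcribed from the CMV immediate-early enhancer/promoter and terminated by the bovine growth hormone poly(A) signal, with flanking T7 and SP6 promoters from the backbone. The insert is a circularly permuted firefly luciferase, which appears in the feature table as two separate luc2-derived fragments. According to the catalogue, it contains a PPVs cleavage site recognised by the PPVp protease, and the short gap between the two luciferase fragments is a plausible location for it, though the site itself is not annotated. A fragment of the Synechocystis DnaE N-intein lies immediately downstream of the luciferase, consistent with intein-mediated cyclisation of the protein as the "cyclic luciferase" name implies; no matching C-intein feature is annotated. The CL1 and PEST degradation sequences that follow presumably destabilise unprocessed protein. The catalogue records an N-terminal AU1 tag, and the annotation also detects a short His-tag fragment upstream of the luciferase.

The stated purpose is detecting proteolytic activity through a luciferase readout. The plasmid was deposited with work on fast proteolysis-based signalling and logic circuits in mammalian cells.
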