Addgene plasmid #119208: cycLuc_PPVs
Purpose: Circularly permutated firefly luciferase with PPVs cleavage site (Luciferase reporter for detection of proteolytic activity)
Depositing lab: Roman Jerala. Publication: Design of fast proteolysis-based signaling and logic circuits in mammalian cells. Fink T, Lonzaric J, Praznik A, Plaper T, Merljak E, Leben K, Jerala N, Lebar T, Strmsek Z, Lapenta F, Bencina M, Jerala R. Nat Chem Biol. 2019 Feb;15(2):115-122. doi: 10.1038/s41589-018-0181-6. Epub 2018 Dec 10. PubMed 30531965.
Backbone
  Vector backbone: pcDNA3
  Backbone size w/o insert (bp): 5446
  Total vector size (bp): 7783
  Vector type: Luciferase
Growth in bacteria
  Bacterial resistance: Ampicillin, 100 μg/mL
  Growth temperature: 37°C
  Growth strain: DH5alpha
  Copy number: High Copy
Gene/Insert
  Gene/Insert name: cyclic luciferase with PPVp cleavage site (alt name: cycLuc_PPVs)
  Promoter: CMV
  Tag / fusion protein: AU1 tag (N terminal on insert)
  Cloning method: Gibson Cloning
  Sequencing primers: 5′ CGCAAATGGGCGGTAGGCGTG; 3′ TAGAAGGCACAGTCGAGG
Terms and licenses: Academic/Nonprofit Terms; Industry Terms: Not Available to Industry
How to cite: cycLuc_PPVs was a gift from Roman Jerala (Addgene plasmid # 119208 ; http://n2t.net/addgene:119208 ; RRID:Addgene_119208)
